>Addgene plasmid #40615 | pRMH124-VP16-CIB1 | depositor full sequence | sequence record 52745 | pRMH124-VP16-CIB1 sequence 8776 bps
TGCATGCCTGCAGGTCGAGATCCGGGATCGAAGAAATGATGGTAAATGAAATAGGAAATCAAGGAGCATG
AAGGCAAAAGACAAATATAAGGGTCGAACGAAAAATAAAGTGAAAAGTGTTGATATGATGTATTTGGCTT
TGCGGCGCCGAAAAAACGAGTTTACGCAATTGCACAATCATGCTGACTCTGTGGCGGACCCGCGCTCTTG
CCGGCCCGGCGATAACGCTGGGCGTGAGGCTGTGCCCGGCGGAGTTTTTTGCGCCTGCATTTTCCAAGGT
TTACCCTGCGCTAAGGGGCGAGATTGGAGAAGCAATAAGAATGCCGGTTGGGGTTGCGATGATGACGACC
ACGACAACTGGTGTCATTATTTAAGTTGCCGAAAGAACCTGAGTGCATTTGCAACATGAGTATACTAGAA
GAATGAGCCAAGACTTGCGAGACGCGAGTTTGCCGGTGGTGCGAACAATAGAGCGACCATGACCTTGAAG
GTGAGACGCGCATAACCGCTAGAGTACTTTGAAGAGGAAACAGCAATAGGGTTGCTACCAGTATAAATAG
ACAGGTACATACAACACTGGAAATGGTTGTCTGTTTGAGTACGCTTTCAATTCATTTGGGTGTGCACTTT
ATTATGTTACAATATGGAAGGGAACTTTACACTTCTCCTATGCACATATATTAATTAAAGTCCAATGCTA
GTAGAGAAGGGGGGTAACACCCCTCCGCGCTCTTTTCCGATTTTTTTCTAAACCGTGGAATATTTCGGAT
ATCCTTTTGTTGTTTCCGGGTGTACAATATGGACTTCCTCTTTTCTGGCAACCAAACCCATACATCGGGA
TTCCTATAATACCTTCGTTGGTCTCCCTAACATGTAGGTGGCGGAGGGGAGATATACAATAGAACAGATA
CCAGACAAGACATAATGGGCTAAACAAGACTACACCAATTACACTGCCTCATTGATGGTGGTACATAACG
AACTAATACTGTAGCCCTAGACTTGATAGCCATCATCATATCGAAGTTTCACTACCCTTTTTCCATTTGC
CATCTATTGAAGTAATAATAGGCGCATGCAACTTCTTTTCTTTTTTTTTCTTTTCTCTCTCCCCCGTTGT
TGTCTCACCATATCCGCAATGACAAAAAAAATGATGGAAGACACTAAAGGAAAAAATTAACGACAAAGAC
AGCACCAACAGATGTCGTTGTTCCAGAGCTGATGAGGGGTATCTCGAAGCACACGAAACTTTTTCCTTCC
TTCATTCACGCACACTACTCTCTAATGAGCAACGGTATACGGCCTTCCTTCCAGTTACTTGAATTTGAAA
TAAAAAAAAGTTTGCTGTCTTGCTATCAAGTATAAATAGACCTGCAATTATTAATCTTTTGTTTCCTCGT
CATTGTTCTCGTTCCCTTTCTTCCTTGTTTCTTTTTCTGCACAATATTTCAAGCTATACCAAGCATACAA
TCAACTCCAAGCTTTGCAAAGATGGGCCCTAAAAAGAAGCGTAAAGTCGCCCCCCCGACCGATGTCAGCC
TGGGGGACGAGCTCCACTTAGACGGCGAGGACGTGGCGATGGCGCATGCCGACGCGCTAGACGATTTCGA
TCTGGACATGTTGGGGGACGGGGATTCCCCGGGTCCGGGATTTACCCCCCACGACTCCGCCCCCTACGGC
GCTCTGGATATGGCCGACTTCGAGTTTGAGCAGATGTTTACCGATGCCCTTGGAATTGACGAGTACGGTG
GGGAATTCCCGGGGATCCGTCGACGCGTCTGCAGAAGCTTCGGCGGCAGCATGAATGGAGCTATAGGAGG
TGACCTTTTGCTCAATTTTCCTGACATGTCGGTCCTAGAGCGCCAAAGGGCTCACCTCAAGTACCTCAAT
CCCACCTTTGATTCTCCTCTCGCCGGCTTCTTTGCCGATTCTTCAATGATTACCGGCGGCGAGATGGACA
GCTATCTTTCGACTGCCGGTTTGAATCTTCCGATGATGTACGGTGAGACGACGGTGGAAGGTGATTCAAG
ACTCTCAATTTCGCCGGAAACGACGCTTGGGACTGGAAATTTCAAGAAACGGAAGTTTGATACAGAGACT
AAGGATTGTAATGAGAAGAAGAAGAAGATGACGATGAACAGAGATGACCTAGTAGAAGAAGGAGAAGAAG
AGAAGTCGAAAATAACAGAGCAAAACAATGGGAGCACAAAAAGCATCAAGAAGATGAAACACAAAGCCAA
GAAAGAAGAGAACAATTTCTCTAATGATTCATCTAAAGTGACGAAGGAATTGGAGAAAACGGATTATATT
CATGTTCGTGCACGACGAGGCCAAGCCACTGATAGTCACAGCATAGCAGAACGAGTTAGAAGAGAAAAGA
TCAGTGAGAGAATGAAGTTTCTACAAGATTTGGTTCCTGGATGCGACAAGATCACAGGCAAAGCAGGGAT
GCTTGATGAAATCATTAACTATGTTCAGTCTCTTCAGAGACAAATCGAGTTCTTATCGATGAAACTAGCA
ATTGTGAATCCAAGGCCGGATTTTGATATGGATGACATTTTTGCCAAAGAGGTTGCCTCAACTCCAATGA
CTGTGGTGCCATCTCCTGAAATGGTTCTTTCCGGTTATTCTCATGAGATGGTTCACTCTGGTTATTCTAG
TGAGATGGTTAACTCCGGTTACCTTCATGTCAATCCAATGCAGCAAGTGAATACCAGTTCTGATCCATTG
TCATGCTTCAACAATGGCGAAGCTCCTTCGATGTGGGACTCTCATGTGCAGAATCTCTATGGCAATTTAG
GAGTACCGGTCATCGAGCTCGAGCTGCAGATGAATCGTAGATACTGAAAAACCCCGCAAGTTCACTTCAA
CTGTGCATCGTGCACCATCTCAATTTCTTTCATTTATACATCGTTTTGCCTTCTTTTATGTAACTATACT
CCTCTAAGTTTCAATCTTGGCCATGTAACCTCTGATCTATAGAATTTTTTAAATGACTAGAATTAATGCC
CATCTTTTTTTTGGACCTAAATTCTTCATGAAAATATATTACGAGGGCTTATTCAGAAGCTTTGGACTTC
TTCGCCAGAGGTTTGGTCAAGTCTCCAATCAAGGTTGTCGGCTTGTCTACCTTGCCAGAAATTTACGAAA
AGATGGAAAAGGGTCAAATCGTTGGTAGATACGTTGTTGACACTTCTAAATAAGCGAATTTCTTATGATT
TATGATTTTTATTATTAAATAAGTTATAAAAAAAATAAGTGTATACAAATTTTAAAGTGACTCTTAGGTT
TTAAAACGAAAATTCTTATTCTTGAGTAACTCTTTCCTGTAGGTCAGGTTGCTTTCTCAGGTATAGCATG
AGGTCGCTCTTATTGACCACACCTCTACCGGCCGGTCGAAATTCCCCTACCCTATGAACATATTCCATTT
TGTAATTTCGTGTCGTTTCTATTATGAATTTCATTTATAAAGTTTATGTACAAATATCATAAAAAAAGAG
AATCTTTTTAAGCAAGGATTTTCTTAACTTCTTCGGCGACAGCATCACCGACTTCGGTGGTACTGTTGGA
ACCACCTAAATCACCAGTTCTGATACCTGCATCCAAAACCTTTTTAACTGCATCTTCAATGGCCTTACCT
TCTTCAGGCAAGTTCAATGACAATTTCAACATCATTGCAGCAGACAAGATAGTGGCGATAGGGTTGACCT
TATTCTTTGGCAAATCTGGAGCAGAACCGTGGCATGGTTCGTACAAACCAAATGCGGTGTTCTTGTCTGG
CAAAGAGGCCAAGGACGCAGATGGCAACAAACCCAAGGAACCTGGGATAACGGAGGCTTCATCGGAGATG
ATATCACCAAACATGTTGCTGGTGATTATAATACCATTTAGGTGGGTTGGGTTCTTAACTAGGATCATGG
CGGCAGAATCAATCAATTGATGTTGAACCTTCAATGTAGGAAATTCGTTCTTGATGGTTTCCTCCACAGT
TTTTCTCCATAATCTTGAAGAGGCCAAAACATTAGCTTTATCCAAGGACCAAATAGGCAATGGTGGCTCA
TGTTGTAGGGCCATGAAAGCGGCCATTCTTGTGATTCTTTGCACTTCTGGAACGGTGTATTGTTCACTAT
CCCAAGCGACACCATCACCATCGTCTTCCTTTCTCTTACCAAAGTAAATACCTCCCACTAATTCTCTGAC
AACAACGAAGTCAGTACCTTTAGCAAATTGTGGCTTGATTGGAGATAAGTCTAAAAGAGAGTCGGATGCA
AAGTTACATGGTCTTAAGTTGGCGTACAATTGAAGTTCTTTACGGATTTTTAGTAAACCTTGTTCAGGTC
TAACACTACCTGTACCCCATTTAGGACCACCCACAGCACCTAACAAAACGGCATCAACCTTCTTGGAGGC
TTCCAGCGCCTCATCTGGAAGTGGGACACCTGTAGCGTCGATAGCAGCACCACCAATTAAATGATTTTCG
AAATCGAACTTGACATTGGAACGAACATCAGAAATAGCTTTAAGAACCTTAATGGCTTCGGCTGTGATTT
CTTGACCAACGTGGTCACCTGGCAAAACGACGATCTTCTTAGGGGCAGACATTAGAATGGTATATCCTTG
AAATATATATATATATTGCTGAAATGTAAAAGGTAAGAAAAGTTAGAAAGTAAGACGATTGCTAACCACC
TATTGGAAAAAACAATAGGTCCTTAAATAATATTGTCAACTTCAAGTATTGTGATGCAAGCATTTAGTCA
TGAACGCTTCTCTATTCTATATGAAAAGCCGGTTCCGGCGCTCTCACCTTTCCTTTTTCTCCCAATTTTT
CAGTTGAAAAAGGTATATGCGTCAGGCGACCTCTGAAATTAACAAAAAATTTCCAGTCATCGAATTTGAT
TCTGTGCGATAGCGCCCCTGTGTGTTCTCGTTATGTTGAGGAAAAAAATAATGGTTGCTAAGAGATTCGA
ACTCTTGCATCTTACGATACCTGAGTATTCCCACAGTTGGGGATCTCGACTCTAGCTAGAGGATCAATTC
GTAATCATGGTCATAGCTGTTTCCTGTGTGAAATTGTTATCCGCTCACAATTCCACACAACATACGAGCC
GGAAGCATAAAGTGTAAAGCCTGGGGTGCCTAATGAGTGAGCTAACTCACATTAATTGCGTTGCGCTCAC
TGCCCGCTTTCCAGTCGGGAAACCTGTCGTGCCAGCTGATAACTTCGTATAATGTATGCTATACGAAGTT
ATTAGGTCTGAAGAGGAGTTTACGTCCAGCCAAGCTAGCTTGGCTGCAGGTCGAGCGGCCGCGATCCGGA
ACCCTTAATATAACTTCGTATAATGTATGCTATACGAAGTTATCAGCTGCATTAATGAATCGGCCAACGC
GCGGGGAGAGGCGGTTTGCGTATTGGGCGCTCTTCCGCTTCCTCGCTCACTGACTCGCTGCGCTCGGTCG
TTCGGCTGCGGCGAGCGGTATCAGCTCACTCAAAGGCGGTAATACGGTTATCCACAGAATCAGGGGATAA
CGCAGGAAAGAACATGTGAGCAAAAGGCCAGCAAAAGGCCAGGAACCGTAAAAAGGCCGCGTTGCTGGCG
TTTTTCCATAGGCTCCGCCCCCCTGACGAGCATCACAAAAATCGACGCTCAAGTCAGAGGTGGCGAAACC
CGACAGGACTATAAAGATACCAGGCGTTTCCCCCTGGAAGCTCCCTCGTGCGCTCTCCTGTTCCGACCCT
GCCGCTTACCGGATACCTGTCCGCCTTTCTCCCTTCGGGAAGCGTGGCGCTTTCTCATAGCTCACGCTGT
AGGTATCTCAGTTCGGTGTAGGTCGTTCGCTCCAAGCTGGGCTGTGTGCACGAACCCCCCGTTCAGCCCG
ACCGCTGCGCCTTATCCGGTAACTATCGTCTTGAGTCCAACCCGGTAAGACACGACTTATCGCCACTGGC
AGCAGCCACTGGTAACAGGATTAGCAGAGCGAGGTATGTAGGCGGTGCTACAGAGTTCTTGAAGTGGTGG
CCTAACTACGGCTACACTAGAAGGACAGTATTTGGTATCTGCGCTCTGCTGAAGCCAGTTACCTTCGGAA
AAAGAGTTGGTAGCTCTTGATCCGGCAAACAAACCACCGCTGGTAGCGGTGGTTTTTTTGTTTGCAAGCA
GCAGATTACGCGCAGAAAAAAAGGATCTCAAGAAGATCCTTTGATCTTTTCTACGGGGTCTGACGCTCAG
TGGAACGAAAACTCACGTTAAGGGATTTTGGTCATGAGATTATCAAAAAGGATCTTCACCTAGATCCTTT
TAAATTAAAAATGAAGTTTTAAATCAATCTAAAGTATATATGAGTAAACTTGGTCTGACAGTTACCAATG
CTTAATCAGTGAGGCACCTATCTCAGCGATCTGTCTATTTCGTTCATCCATAGTTGCCTGACTCCCCGTC
GTGTAGATAACTACGATACGGGAGGGCTTACCATCTGGCCCCAGTGCTGCAATGATACCGCGAGACCCAC
GCTCACCGGCTCCAGATTTATCAGCAATAAACCAGCCAGCCGGAAGGGCCGAGCGCAGAAGTGGTCCTGC
AACTTTATCCGCCTCCATCCAGTCTATTAATTGTTGCCGGGAAGCTAGAGTAAGTAGTTCGCCAGTTAAT
AGTTTGCGCAACGTTGTTGCCATTGCTACAGGCATCGTGGTGTCACGCTCGTCGTTTGGTATGGCTTCAT
TCAGCTCCGGTTCCCAACGATCAAGGCGAGTTACATGATCCCCCATGTTGTGCAAAAAAGCGGTTAGCTC
CTTCGGTCCTCCGATCGTTGTCAGAAGTAAGTTGGCCGCAGTGTTATCACTCATGGTTATGGCAGCACTG
CATAATTCTCTTACTGTCATGCCATCCGTAAGATGCTTTTCTGTGACTGGTGAGTACTCAACCAAGTCAT
TCTGAGAATAGTGTATGCGGCGACCGAGTTGCTCTTGCCCGGCGTCAATACGGGATAATACCGCGCCACA
TAGCAGAACTTTAAAAGTGCTCATCATTGGAAAACGTTCTTCGGGGCGAAAACTCTCAAGGATCTTACCG
CTGTTGAGATCCAGTTCGATGTAACCCACTCGTGCACCCAACTGATCTTCAGCATCTTTTACTTTCACCA
GCGTTTCTGGGTGAGCAAAAACAGGAAGGCAAAATGCCGCAAAAAAGGGAATAAGGGCGACACGGAAATG
TTGAATACTCATACTCTTCCTTTTTCAATATTATTGAAGCATTTATCAGGGTTATTGTCTCATGAGCGGA
TACATATTTGAATGTATTTAGAAAAATAAACAAATAGGGGTTCCGCGCACATTTCCCCGAAAAGTGCCAC
CTGACGTCTAAGAAACCATTATTATCATGACATTAACCTATAAAAATAGGCGTATCACGAGGCCCTTTCG
TCTCGCGCGTTTCGGTGATGACGGTGAAAACCTCTGACACATGCAGCTCCCGGAGACGGTCACAGCTTGT
CTGTAAGCGGATGCCGGGAGCAGACAAGCCCGTCAGGGCGCGTCAGCGGGTGTTGGCGGGTGTCGGGGCT
GGCTTAACTATGCGGCATCAGAGCAGATTGTACTGAGAGTGCACCATAACGCATTTAAGCATAAACACGC
ACTATGCCGTTCTTCTCATGTATATATATATACAGGCAACACGCAGATATAGGTGCGACGTGAACAGTGA
GCTGTATGTGCGCAGCTCGCGTTGCATTTTCGGAAGCGCTCGTTTTCGGAAACGCTTTGAAGTTCCTATT
CCGAAGTTCCTATTCTCTAGCTAGAAAGTATAGGAACTTCAGAGCGCTTTTGAAAACCAAAAGCGCTCTG
AAGACGCACTTTCAAAAAACCAAAAACGCACCGGACTGTAACGAGCTACTAAAATATTGCGAATACCGCT
TCCACAAACATTGCTCAAAAGTATCTCTTTGCTATATATCTCTGTGCTATATCCCTATATAACCTACCCA
TCCACCTTTCGCTCCTTGAACTTGCATCTAAACTCGACCTCTACATTTTTTATGTTTATCTCTAGTATTA
CTCTTTAGACAAAAAAATTGTAGTAAGAACTATTCATAGAGTGAATCGAAAACAATACGAAAATGTAAAC
ATTTCCTATACGTAGTATATAGAGACAAAATAGAAGAAACCGTTCATAATTTTCTGACCAATGAAGAATC
ATCAACGCTATCACTTTCTGTTCACAAAGTATGCGCAATCCACATCGGTATAGAATATAATCGGGGATGC
CTTTATCTTGAAAAAATGCACCCGCAGCTTCGCTAGTAATCAGTAAACGCGGGAAGTGGAGTCAGGCTTT
TTTTATGGAAGAGAAAATAGACACCAAAGTAGCCTTCTTCTAACCTTAACGGACCTACAGTGCAAAAAGT
TATCAAGAGACTGCATTATAGAGCGCACAAAGGAGAAAAAAAGTAATCTAAGATGCTTTGTTAGAAAAAT
AGCGCTCTCGGGATGCATTTTTGTAGAACAAAAAAGAAGTATAGATTCTTTGTTGGTAAAATAGCGCTCT
CGCGTTGCATTTCTGTTCTGTAAAAATGCAGCTCAGATTCTTTGTTTGAAAAATTAGCGCTCTCGCGTTG
CATTTTTGTTTTACAAAAATGAAGCACAGATTCTTCGTTGGTAAAATAGCGCTTTCGCGTTGCATTTCTG
TTCTGTAAAAATGCAGCTCAGATTCTTTGTTTGAAAAATTAGCGCTCTCGCGTTGCATTTTTGTTCTACA
AAATGAAGCACAGATGCTTCGTTGCT
Features (pLannotate 1.2.2; 23 found; start..end, strand, type, name):
     68..406     +  CDS            YO085_YEAST: Protein predicted: Swiss-Prot protein existence level 4. From Saccharomyces cerevisiae (strain ATCC 204508 / S288c) (Baker's yeast).
    771..1476    +  promoter       ADH1 promoter: S. cerevisiae ADH1; promoter for alcohol dehydrogenase 1
   1519..1752    +  CDS            VP16 AD: transcriptional activation domain of herpes simplex virus protein VP16 (Triezenberg et al., 1988; Cousens et al., 1989); UL48
   1801..2310    +  CDS            CIBN: N-terminal portion of the CIB1 transcription factor from Arabidopsis thaliana binds to CRY2 (cryptochrome 2) that has absorbed blue light (Kennedy et al., 2010)
   2281..2580    +  CDS            BHLH137 (fragment): BH137_ARATH - Also known as EN89. Experimental evidence at protein level: Swiss-Prot protein existence level 1. From Arabidopsis thaliana (Mouse-ear cress).
   3066..3200    +  CDS            ADH1 (fragment): ADH1_YEAST - Also known as ADC1. Experimental evidence at protein level: Swiss-Prot protein existence level 1. This isozyme preferentially catalyzes the conversion of primary unbranched alcohols to their corresponding aldehydes. Also shows activity toward secondary alcohols. From Saccharomyces cerevisiae (strain ATCC 204508 / S288c) (Baker's yeast).
   3204..3391    +  terminator     ADH1 terminator: S. cerevisiae ADH1; transcription terminator for the S. cerevisiae alcohol dehydrogenase 1 (ADH1) gene
   3508..4602    -  CDS            LEU2: 3-isopropylmalate dehydrogenase, required for leucine biosynthesis; S. cerevisiae LEU2; yeast auxotrophic marker
   4603..5008    -  promoter       LEU2 promoter: S. cerevisiae LEU2
   5074..5090    -  protein_bind   lac operator: The lac repressor binds to the lac operator to inhibit transcription in E. coli. This inhibition can be relieved by adding lactose or isopropyl-β-D-thiogalactopyranoside (IPTG). lac repressor encoded by lacI
   5098..5128    -  promoter       lac promoter: promoter for the E. coli lac operon
   5143..5164    -  protein_bind   CAP binding site: CAP binding activates transcription in the presence of cAMP. E. coli catabolite activator protein
   5177..5218    -  CDS            lacI (fragment): lac repressor; lacI; The lac repressor binds to the lac operator to inhibit transcription in E. coli. This inhibition can be relieved by adding lactose or isopropyl-β-D-thiogalactopyranoside (IPTG).
   5219..5252    -  protein_bind   loxP: Cre-mediated recombination occurs in the 8-bp core sequence (GCATACAT). Cre recombinase
   5330..5363    -  protein_bind   loxP: Cre-mediated recombination occurs in the 8-bp core sequence (GCATACAT). Cre recombinase
   5364..5420    -  CDS            lacI (fragment): lac repressor; lacI; The lac repressor binds to the lac operator to inhibit transcription in E. coli. This inhibition can be relieved by adding lactose or isopropyl-β-D-thiogalactopyranoside (IPTG).
   5603..6191    -  rep_origin     ori: high-copy-number ColE1/pMB1/pBR322/pUC origin of replication
   6362..7222    -  CDS            AmpR: β-lactamase; bla; confers resistance to ampicillin, carbenicillin, and related antibiotics
   7223..7327    -  promoter       AmpR promoter: bla
   7422..7457    +  CDS            rop (fragment): Rop protein, which maintains plasmids at low copy number; rop
   7559..7608    +  misc_feature   bom (fragment): basis of mobility region from pBR322
   7609..8773    +  rep_origin     2μ ori: yeast 2μ plasmid origin of replication
   8774..18      -  misc_feature   MCS (fragment) (across the origin): pUC18/19 multiple cloning site
