[The description below was written by a language model from this plasmid's Addgene catalogue record and pLannotate feature annotations shown in this document.]
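Description:
pRMH124-VP16-CIB1 is a yeast expression plasmid built on the Clontech pGADT7rec two-hybrid backbone, about 8.8 kb in total. It is an E. coli/S. cerevisiae shuttle vector. A high-copy ColE1/pUC-type origin and the AmpR β-lactamase gene support propagation and ampicillin selection in bacteria. The 2μ origin provides episomal, multicopy maintenance in yeast, and the LEU2 marker with its own promoter allows selection by leucine prototrophy in leu2 strains. The annotation also picks up backbone remnants that play no evident part in the construct's stated purpose. These include lac promoter/operator and CAP-site elements, short lacI, rop and bom fragments, and a pair of closely spaced loxP sites.

The payload is a roughly 1.3 kb fusion of the herpes simplex virus VP16 transcriptional activation domain to Arabidopsis thaliana CIB1. It is driven by the constitutive yeast ADH1 promoter and followed by the ADH1 terminator. The feature table annotates the VP16 AD, then the N-terminal CIBN region, which binds CRY2 that has absorbed blue light. A downstream match to an Arabidopsis bHLH protein probably reflects the bHLH portion of CIB1, which is consistent with a longer CIB1 sequence rather than CIBN alone.

The plasmid serves as the activation-domain half of a light-controlled split transcription factor. It is co-expressed with a Gal4 DNA-binding domain fused to CRY2 or CRY2PHR, supplied from a separate plasmid. Blue light induces CRY2–CIB1 association, which recruits VP16 to Gal4-responsive promoters and switches on transcription of the target gene. The construct is therefore used for light-inducible control of gene expression in yeast.
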