Addgene plasmid #40615: pRMH124-VP16-CIB1
Purpose: Expresses VP16-CIB1 for light-inducible protein expression when coupled with GalBD-CRY2PHR or GalBD-CRY2
Depositing lab: Chandra Tucker. Depositing organization: University of Colorado, Denver. Publication: Light-mediated control of DNA transcription in yeast. Hughes RM, Bolger S, Tapadia H, Tucker CL. Methods. 2012 Aug 15. 10.1016/j.ymeth.2012.08.004 PubMed 22922268.
Backbone
  Vector backbone: pGADT7rec
  Backbone manufacturer: Clontech
  Backbone size w/o insert (bp): 7500
  Total vector size (bp): 8776
  Vector type: Yeast Expression
  Selectable markers: LEU2
Growth in bacteria
  Bacterial resistance: Ampicillin, 100 μg/mL
  Growth temperature: 37°C
  Growth strain: DH5alpha
  Copy number: High Copy
Gene/Insert
  Gene/Insert name: VP16-CIB1
  Species: A. thaliana (mustard weed)
  Insert size (bp): 1314
  Promoter: ADH1
  Cloning method: Unknown
  Sequencing primers: 5′ n/a
Terms and licenses: Academic/Nonprofit Terms; Industry Terms: Not Available to Industry
How to cite: pRMH124-VP16-CIB1 was a gift from Chandra Tucker (Addgene plasmid # 40615 ; http://n2t.net/addgene:40615 ; RRID:Addgene_40615)
