>Addgene plasmid #40615 | pRMH124-VP16-CIB1 | addgene partial sequence | sequence record 55133 | pJG4_5_rev 5'-GGAGACTTGACCAAACCTCTGGCG-3'
GAACAGCTCTGATAGCCCTCGTAATATATTTTCATGAAGAATTTAGGTCCAAAAAAAAGATGGGCATTAA
TTCTAGTCATTTAAAAAATTCTATAGATCAGAGGTTACATGGCCAAGATTGAAACTTAGAGGAGTATAGT
TACATAAAAGAAGGCAAAACGATGTATAAATGAAAGAAATTGAGATGGTGCACGATGCACAGTTGAAGTG
AACTTGCGGGGTTTTTCAGTATCTACGATTCATCTGCAGCTCGAGCTCGATGACCGGTACTCCTAAATTG
CCATAGAGATTCTGCACATGAGAGTCCCACATCGAAGGAGCTTCGCCATTGTTGAAGCATGACAATGGAT
CAGAACTGGTATTCACTTGCTGCATTGGATTGACATGAAGGTAACCGGAGTTAACCATCTCACTAGAATA
ACCAGAGTGAACCATCTCATGAGAATAACCGGAAAGAACCATTTCAGGAGATGGCACCACAGTCATTGGA
GTTGAGGCAACCTCTTTGGCAAAAATGTCATCCATATCAAAATCCGGCCTTGGATTCACAATTGCTAGTT
TCATCGATAAGAACTCGATTTGTCTCTGAAGAGACTGAACATAGTTAATGATTTCATCAAGCATCCCTGC
TTTGCCTGTGATCTTGTCGCATCCAGGAACCAAATCTTGTAGAAACTTCATTCTCTCACTGATCTTTTCT
CTTCTAACTCGTTCTGCTATGCTGTGACTATCAGTGGCTTGGCCTCGTCGTGCACGAACATGAATATAAT
CCGTTTTCTCCAATTCCTTCGTCACTTTAGATGAATCATTAGAGAAATTGTTCTCTTCTTTCTTGGCTTT
GTGTTTCATCTTCTTGATGCTTTTTGTGCTCCCATTGTTTTGCTC
