>Addgene plasmid #40615 | pRMH124-VP16-CIB1 | addgene partial sequence | sequence record 55134 | yADH1-F 5'-ATACGGCCTTCCTTCCAGTT-3'
CTTGCTATCAAGTATAAATAGACCTGCAATTATTAATCTTTTGTTTCCTCGTCATTGTTCTCGTTCCCTT
TCTTCCTTGTTTCTTTTTCTGCACAATATTTCAAGCTATACCAAGCATACAATCAACTCCAAGCTTTGCA
AAGATGGGCCCTAAAAAGAAGCGTAAAGTCGCCCCCCCGACCGATGTCAGCCTGGGGGACGAGCTCCACT
TAGACGGCGAGGACGTGGCGATGGCGCATGCCGACGCGCTAGACGATTTCGATCTGGACATGTTGGGGGA
CGGGGATTCCCCGGGTCCGGGATTTACCCCCCACGACTCCGCCCCCTACGGCGCTCTGGATATGGCCGAC
TTCGAGTTTGAGCAGATGTTTACCGATGCCCTTGGAATTGACGAGTACGGTGGGGAATTCCCGGGGATCC
GTCGACGCGTCTGCAGAAGCTTCGGCGGCAGCATGAATGGAGCTATAGGAGGTGACCTTTTGCTCAATTT
TCCTGACATGTCGGTCCTAGAGCGCCAAAGGGCTCACCTCAAGTACCTCAATCCCACCTTTGATTCTCCT
CTCGCCGGCTTCTTTGCCGATTCTTCAATGATTACCGGCGGCGAGATGGACAGCTATCTTTCGACTGCCG
GTTTGAATCTTCCGATGATGTACGGTGAGACGACGGTGGAAGGTGATTCAAGACTCTCAATTTCGCCGGA
AACGACGCTTGGGACTGGAAATTTCAAGAAACGGAAGTTTGATACAGAGACTAAGGATTGTAATGAGAAG
AAGAAGAAGATGACGATGAACAGAGATGACCTAGTAGAAGAAGGAGAAGAAGAGAAGTCGAAAATAACAG
AGCAAAACAATGGGAGCACAAAAAGCATCAAGAAGATGAAACACAAAGCCAAGAAAGAAGAGAACAATTT
CTCTAATGATTCATCTAAAGTGACGAAGGA
